Addgene plasmid #52888: pSLfa PUb TAL-KMO-R
Purpose: Right hand TALEN against Aedes aegypti KMO gene
Depositing lab: Zach Adelman. Depositing organization: Virginia Polytechnic Institute and State University. Publication: TALEN-based gene disruption in the dengue vector Aedes aegypti. Aryan A, Anderson MA, Myles KM, Adelman ZN. PLoS One. 2013;8(3):e60082. doi: 10.1371/journal.pone.0060082. Epub 2013 Mar 21. PubMed 23555893.
Backbone
  Vector backbone: pSLfa
  Backbone size w/o insert (bp): 4916
  Total vector size (bp): 7747
Growth in bacteria
  Bacterial resistance: Ampicillin, 100 μg/mL
  Growth temperature: 37°C
  Growth strain: XL1 Blue
  Copy number: Unknown
Gene/Insert
  Gene/Insert name: TALEN-KMO
  Insert size (bp): 2831
  Promoter: Ae aegypti polyubiquitin
  Cloning method: Restriction Enzyme; 5′ cloning site NcoI (not destroyed); 3′ cloning site PstI (not destroyed)
  Sequencing primers: 5′ ATTACTCAAGCGTTTCCTCGT; 3′ CTCTACAAATGTGGTATGGC
Resource information
  A portion of this plasmid was derived from a plasmid made by: TALEN designed and constructed by CELLECTIS BIORESEARCH (Paris, France), then subcloned by us into our expression vector
Terms and licenses: Academic/Nonprofit Terms; Industry Terms: Not Available to Industry
How to cite: pSLfa PUb TAL-KMO-R was a gift from Zach Adelman (Addgene plasmid # 52888 ; http://n2t.net/addgene:52888 ; RRID:Addgene_52888)
