[The description below was written by a language model from this plasmid's Addgene catalogue record and pLannotate feature annotations shown in this document.]
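Description:
pSLfa PUb TAL-KMO-R is a roughly 7.7 kb expression plasmid that encodes the right-hand half of a TALEN pair directed against the kynurenine monooxygenase (KMO) gene of the mosquito Aedes aegypti. It is built on the pSLfa cloning backbone, which is propagated in E. coli through a high-copy ColE1/pUC-type origin and selected with ampicillin via the β-lactamase gene and its native promoter. The backbone also carries an M13 phage origin, and remnants of the lac region (lacZα fragment, lac promoter and operator, CAP site, partial lacI) that flank the cloning site. The short rop and bom matches are vector leftovers rather than functional elements.

The payload is a TALEN open reading frame of about 2.8 kb inserted between NcoI and PstI sites and driven by the Ae. aegypti polyubiquitin promoter, which is named in the catalogue record but was not recognised by the automated annotation. It presumably occupies the unannotated stretch upstream of the coding region. The annotation picks up the two characteristic parts of the nuclease: a segment resembling a Xanthomonas TAL effector (matched to AvrXa10), representing the scaffold that carries the programmable DNA-binding repeats, and downstream a FokI endonuclease cleavage domain. An SV40-derived segment containing a polyadenylation signal terminates the transcript. Because FokI cuts only as a dimer, this construct is meant to be used with its left-hand partner, so that the two proteins bind adjacent half-sites and make a double-strand break in KMO. The associated work concerns TALEN-based gene disruption in this dengue vector. The TALEN itself was designed commercially and subcloned into this mosquito expression vector.
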