Features (pLannotate 1.2.2; 16 found; start..end, strand, type, name):
    183..771     -  rep_origin     ori: high-copy-number ColE1/pMB1/pBR322/pUC origin of replication
    942..1802    -  CDS            AmpR: β-lactamase; bla; confers resistance to ampicillin, carbenicillin, and related antibiotics
   1803..1907    -  promoter       AmpR promoter: bla
   2002..2037    +  CDS            rop (fragment): Rop protein, which maintains plasmids at low copy number; rop
   2139..2188    +  misc_feature   bom (fragment): basis of mobility region from pBR322
   2264..2644    -  rep_origin     M13 ori (sequence partly withheld): M13 bacteriophage origin of replication; arrow indicates direction of (+) strand synthesis
   2663..2714    +  misc_feature   bom (fragment): basis of mobility region from pBR322
   2720..2874    -  CDS            lacZα (fragment): LacZα fragment of β-galactosidase; lacZ fragment
   4461..4967    +  CDS            avrXa10 (fragment): AVX10_XANOO - Experimental evidence at protein level: Swiss-Prot protein existence level 1. Avirulence protein. Induces the hypersensitive response (HR)in rice plants carrying the resistance gene Xa10. Activity depends on the presence of the core repeat domains; replacement with repeat domains from other proteins (AvrBs3 of X.euvesicatoria (AC P14727) or AvrXa7 of this organism) does not elicit the HR. Probably acts as a transcription factor in its host plant (rice) to induce plant resistance or disease. From Xanthomonas oryzae pv. oryzae.
   6597..7184    +  CDS            fokIR (fragment): T2F1_PLAOK - Also known as rfoKI. Experimental evidence at protein level: Swiss-Prot protein existence level 1. Recognizes the double-stranded sequence 5'-GGATG-3'/3'-CATCC- 5' and cleaves respectively 14 bases after G-1 and 13 bases before C-1. From Planomicrobium okeanokoites (Planococcus okeanokoites) (Flavobacterium okeanokoites).
   7263..7346    +  CDS            large T antigen (fragment): large T antigen from SV40 (simian virus 40)
   7369..7450    +  polyA_signal   SV40 poly(A) signal: SV40 polyadenylation signal
   7551..7567    -  protein_bind   lac operator: The lac repressor binds to the lac operator to inhibit transcription in E. coli. This inhibition can be relieved by adding lactose or isopropyl-β-D-thiogalactopyranoside (IPTG). lac repressor encoded by lacI
   7575..7605    -  promoter       lac promoter: promoter for the E. coli lac operon
   7620..7641    -  protein_bind   CAP binding site: CAP binding activates transcription in the presence of cAMP. E. coli catabolite activator protein
   7654..7746    -  CDS            lacI (fragment): lac repressor; lacI; The lac repressor binds to the lac operator to inhibit transcription in E. coli. This inhibition can be relieved by adding lactose or isopropyl-β-D-thiogalactopyranoside (IPTG).
>Addgene plasmid #52888 | pSLfa PUb TAL-KMO-R | depositor full sequence | sequence record 82280 | pSLfa PUb TAL-KMO-R sequence 7746 bps
TCTTCCGCTTCCTCGCTCACTGACTCGCTGCGCTCGGTCGTTCGGCTGCGGCGAGCGGTATCAGCTCACT
CAAAGGCGGTAATACGGTTATCCACAGAATCAGGGGATAACGCAGGAAAGAACATGTGAGCAAAAGGCCA
GCAAAAGGCCAGGAACCGTAAAAAGGCCGCGTTGCTGGCGTTTTTCCATAGGCTCCGCCCCCCTGACGAG
CATCACAAAAATCGACGCTCAAGTCAGAGGTGGCGAAACCCGACAGGACTATAAAGATACCAGGCGTTTC
CCCCTGGAAGCTCCCTCGTGCGCTCTCCTGTTCCGACCCTGCCGCTTACCGGATACCTGTCCGCCTTTCT
CCCTTCGGGAAGCGTGGCGCTTTCTCATAGCTCACGCTGTAGGTATCTCAGTTCGGTGTAGGTCGTTCGC
TCCAAGCTGGGCTGTGTGCACGAACCCCCCGTTCAGCCCGACCGCTGCGCCTTATCCGGTAACTATCGTC
TTGAGTCCAACCCGGTAAGACACGACTTATCGCCACTGGCAGCAGCCACTGGTAACAGGATTAGCAGAGC
GAGGTATGTAGGCGGTGCTACAGAGTTCTTGAAGTGGTGGCCTAACTACGGCTACACTAGAAGAACAGTA
TTTGGTATCTGCGCTCTGCTGAAGCCAGTTACCTTCGGAAAAAGAGTTGGTAGCTCTTGATCCGGCAAAC
AAACCACCGCTGGTAGCGGTGGTTTTTTTGTTTGCAAGCAGCAGATTACGCGCAGAAAAAAAGGATCTCA
AGAAGATCCTTTGATCTTTTCTACGGGGTCTGACGCTCAGTGGAACGAAAACTCACGTTAAGGGATTTTG
GTCATGAGATTATCAAAAAGGATCTTCACCTAGATCCTTTTAAATTAAAAATGAAGTTTTAAATCAATCT
AAAGTATATATGAGTAAACTTGGTCTGACAGTTACCAATGCTTAATCAGTGAGGCACCTATCTCAGCGAT
CTGTCTATTTCGTTCATCCATAGTTGCCTGACTCCCCGTCGTGTAGATAACTACGATACGGGAGGGCTTA
CCATCTGGCCCCAGTGCTGCAATGATACCGCGAGACCCACGCTCACCGGCTCCAGATTTATCAGCAATAA
ACCAGCCAGCCGGAAGGGCCGAGCGCAGAAGTGGTCCTGCAACTTTATCCGCCTCCATCCAGTCTATTAA
TTGTTGCCGGGAAGCTAGAGTAAGTAGTTCGCCAGTTAATAGTTTGCGCAACGTTGTTGCCATTGCTACA
GGCATCGTGGTGTCACGCTCGTCGTTTGGTATGGCTTCATTCAGCTCCGGTTCCCAACGATCAAGGCGAG
TTACATGATCCCCCATGTTGTGCAAAAAAGCGGTTAGCTCCTTCGGTCCTCCGATCGTTGTCAGAAGTAA
GTTGGCCGCAGTGTTATCACTCATGGTTATGGCAGCACTGCATAATTCTCTTACTGTCATGCCATCCGTA
AGATGCTTTTCTGTGACTGGTGAGTACTCAACCAAGTCATTCTGAGAATAGTGTATGCGGCGACCGAGTT
GCTCTTGCCCGGCGTCAATACGGGATAATACCGCGCCACATAGCAGAACTTTAAAAGTGCTCATCATTGG
AAAACGTTCTTCGGGGCGAAAACTCTCAAGGATCTTACCGCTGTTGAGATCCAGTTCGATGTAACCCACT
CGTGCACCCAACTGATCTTCAGCATCTTTTACTTTCACCAGCGTTTCTGGGTGAGCAAAAACAGGAAGGC
AAAATGCCGCAAAAAAGGGAATAAGGGCGACACGGAAATGTTGAATACTCATACTCTTCCTTTTTCAATA
TTATTGAAGCATTTATCAGGGTTATTGTCTCATGAGCGGATACATATTTGAATGTATTTAGAAAAATAAA
CAAATAGGGGTTCCGCGCACATTTCCCCGAAAAGTGCCACCTGACGTCTAAGAAACCATTATTATCATGA
CATTAACCTATAAAAATAGGCGTATCACGAGGCCCTTTCGTCTCGCGCGTTTCGGTGATGACGGTGAAAA
CCTCTGACACATGCAGCTCCCGGAGACGGTCACAGCTTGTCTGTAAGCGGATGCCGGGAGCAGACAAGCC
CGTCAGGGCGCGTCAGCGGGTGTTGGCGGGTGTCGGGGCTGGCTTAACTATGCGGCATCAGAGCAGATTG
TACTGAGAGTGCACCATAAAATTGTAAACGTTAATATTTTGTTAAAATTCGCGTTAAATTTTTGTTAAAT
CAGCTCATTTTTTAACCAATAGGCCGAAATCGGCAAAATCCCTTATAAATCAAAAGAATAGCCCGAGATA
GGGT
[37 nt withheld, positions 2315-2351]
AAAGAACGTGGACTCCAACGTCAAAGG
[141 nt withheld, positions 2379-2519]
G
[142 nt withheld, positions 2521-2662]
TATGCGGTGTGAAATACCGCACAGATGCGTAAGGAGAAAATACCGCATCAGGCGCCATTCGCCATTCAGG
CTGCGCAACTGTTGGGAAGGGCGATCGGTGCGGGCCTCTTCGCTATTACGCCAGCTGGCGAAAGGGGGAT
GTGCTGCAAGGCGATTAAGTTGGGTAACGCCAGGGTTTTCCCAGTCACGACGTTGTAAAACGACGGCCAG
TGCCAAGCTGGCCGGCCTAGGCGCGCCAAGCTTAAGGTGCACGGCCCACGTGGCCACTAGTACTTCTCGA
GCTCTGTACATGTCCGCGGTCGCGACGTACGCGTATCTTTACATGTAGCTTGTGCATTGAATCCAATTAT
AATTTGCCTTGGCACCAGCTGAGCCAGACAAGAAAGAAAGCTTCCCAGAAGTATATCGATTTAGAAGGGT
TGACGTCACTTGCTGACTGCACTAATACAGCAAATGATGCAATTAGAATGATTCAAGTGAAATTCCCAAA
TTACTGATTTTTCTCTGGATTTGGTTATCAGATTACATTCGAAGCTAAGATTAGCTACCGAAATTGTCGA
TCAAATCAGGAAATCCTTTCTCTATCGAAAAAGGCATTCGCACATCTTCCTCTCTATGCCATATACACGA
AGGGTAGGTACATTGACGTCTTTGCCAGAAGTTGAACTGCATCGTTCAAGGTACAGAATGAACGACTAAC
AGACACAAGCACGTTTTGCTGTCCATTCAGACACAGGGATGGTACCCATATTCGATCGATATAGAGCCAT
CCAACCGAACAGAGGTATATGTATGAATGTATTGCTGAAATTTTCTAGAAGTACAACCACCACTACGACA
GTGTCTATAAAACGCCCCTGCAAAGGCGAAACCAGCTCAATCGAATACGTTTCCTAGTGGAGTGAACATT
ACGCGGCCCAAGTAAGCAGTGCCAGTGCAAGTGAAGTGAAGTCTCTAGTGAAAAAGAGTGATCCAATTAG
CCAGAGGAGAAAATTTCAGAGTGAACAAAGCTTTATTCAAAGGACAATTACTATTAAATTGGTGAAAGTG
CATTTCGGTGAAGGGAATCTTCTAGTGAAGGTAGGTAAATTAATTGATGAAATTATAGCTATGAGCGAAA
ACTAGTTTGGTGAATGATTCCTTTGTCTTTGAATGAGCAAACTATTTTCCAAGATGGCGACTATTGAGCT
TTGAGTGATTAGTGAAAATTTGCAACGCAGTTTCATCATCATTGATAAAACCCAATTGTGATTCACAGCG
ATAATCATATTTCGTTGAATCATCGCTACTAATTGAATTAAATTTCTAGAATAATAAGAATAACGTATTT
GCTCCGTCACATATCTAAAATAAATATTTTGATGGTAATTACCCATTAAGGTAATATTAACACATATCGA
GAAAAACCTTGAGGAAATCGTGAAAACTTGAAGATACGCAATTTCAAAACTACGTAGTTCAAAGTCGAAA
ACAAGTTAATTTTTCACTTAAAAGTAGGGCGTTGTTGTGACGTCATCACCTTCAAGTGTATATTTTTCAC
TTGGCCTGCGACTGCAAACGCAGACAAAGCAAAACAAGTTTAAAACCTGTCGTGTCGTGCTCGAAGCCAA
AGGCAATGAATCAATATCAAATGAGAGTTTGCATTTCACAACCAATTACTCAAGCGTTTCCTCGTTTCTT
TTTCTGCTCAACAGAGATTTCAACCATGGGCGATCCTAAAAAGAAACGTAAGGTCATCGATAAGGAGACC
GCCGCTGCCAAGTTCGAGAGACAGCACATGGACAGCATCGATATCGCCGATCTACGCACGCTCGGCTACA
GCCAGCAGCAACAGGAGAAGATCAAACCGAAGGTTCGTTCGACAGTGGCGCAGCACCACGAGGCACTGGT
CGGCCACGGGTTTACACACGCGCACATCGTTGCGTTAAGCCAACACCCGGCAGCGTTAGGGACCGTCGCT
GTCAAGTATCAGGACATGATCGCAGCGTTGCCAGAGGCGACACACGAAGCGATCGTTGGCGTCGGCAAAC
AGTGGTCCGGCGCACGCGCTCTGGAGGCCTTGCTCACGGTGGCGGGAGAGTTGAGAGGTCCACCGTTACA
GTTGGACACAGGCCAACTTCTCAAGATTGCAAAACGTGGCGGCGTGACCGCAGTGGAGGCAGTGCATGCA
TGGCGCAATGCACTGACGGGTGCCCCGCTCAACTTGACCCCCCAGCAGGTGGTGGCCATCGCCAGCAATA
ATGGTGGCAAGCAGGCGCTGGAGACGGTCCAGCGGCTGTTGCCGGTGCTGTGCCAGGCCCACGGCTTGAC
CCCGGAGCAGGTGGTGGCCATCGCCAGCAATATTGGTGGCAAGCAGGCGCTGGAGACGGTGCAGGCGCTG
TTGCCGGTGCTGTGCCAGGCCCACGGCTTGACCCCCCAGCAGGTGGTGGCCATCGCCAGCAATGGCGGTG
GCAAGCAGGCGCTGGAGACGGTCCAGCGGCTGTTGCCGGTGCTGTGCCAGGCCCACGGCTTGACCCCCCA
GCAGGTGGTGGCCATCGCCAGCAATGGCGGTGGCAAGCAGGCGCTGGAGACGGTCCAGCGGCTGTTGCCG
GTGCTGTGCCAGGCCCACGGCTTGACCCCCCAGCAGGTGGTGGCCATCGCCAGCAATAATGGTGGCAAGC
AGGCGCTGGAGACGGTCCAGCGGCTGTTGCCGGTGCTGTGCCAGGCCCACGGCTTGACCCCGGAGCAGGT
GGTGGCCATCGCCAGCAATATTGGTGGCAAGCAGGCGCTGGAGACGGTGCAGGCGCTGTTGCCGGTGCTG
TGCCAGGCCCACGGCTTGACCCCGGAGCAGGTGGTGGCCATCGCCAGCAATATTGGTGGCAAGCAGGCGC
TGGAGACGGTGCAGGCGCTGTTGCCGGTGCTGTGCCAGGCCCACGGCTTGACCCCGGAGCAGGTGGTGGC
CATCGCCAGCCACGATGGCGGCAAGCAGGCGCTGGAGACGGTCCAGCGGCTGTTGCCGGTGCTGTGCCAG
GCCCACGGCTTGACCCCGGAGCAGGTGGTGGCCATCGCCAGCAATATTGGTGGCAAGCAGGCGCTGGAGA
CGGTGCAGGCGCTGTTGCCGGTGCTGTGCCAGGCCCACGGCTTGACCCCGGAGCAGGTGGTGGCCATCGC
CAGCAATATTGGTGGCAAGCAGGCGCTGGAGACGGTGCAGGCGCTGTTGCCGGTGCTGTGCCAGGCCCAC
GGCTTGACCCCGGAGCAGGTGGTGGCCATCGCCAGCCACGATGGCGGCAAGCAGGCGCTGGAGACGGTCC
AGCGGCTGTTGCCGGTGCTGTGCCAGGCCCACGGCTTGACCCCCCAGCAGGTGGTGGCCATCGCCAGCAA
TGGCGGTGGCAAGCAGGCGCTGGAGACGGTCCAGCGGCTGTTGCCGGTGCTGTGCCAGGCCCACGGCTTG
ACCCCGGAGCAGGTGGTGGCCATCGCCAGCCACGATGGCGGCAAGCAGGCGCTGGAGACGGTCCAGCGGC
TGTTGCCGGTGCTGTGCCAGGCCCACGGCTTGACCCCCCAGCAGGTGGTGGCCATCGCCAGCAATAATGG
TGGCAAGCAGGCGCTGGAGACGGTCCAGCGGCTGTTGCCGGTGCTGTGCCAGGCCCACGGCTTGACCCCC
CAGCAGGTGGTGGCCATCGCCAGCAATAATGGTGGCAAGCAGGCGCTGGAGACGGTCCAGCGGCTGTTGC
CGGTGCTGTGCCAGGCCCACGGCTTGACCCCTCAGCAGGTGGTGGCCATCGCCAGCAATGGCGGCGGCAG
GCCGGCGCTGGAGAGCATTGTTGCCCAGTTATCTCGCCCTGATCCGGCGTTGGCCGCGTTGACCAACGAC
CACCTCGTCGCCTTGGCCTGCCTCGGCGGGCGTCCTGCGCTGGATGCAGTGAAAAAGGGATTGGGGGATC
CTATCAGCCGTTCCCAGCTGGTGAAGTCCGAGCTGGAGGAGAAGAAATCCGAGTTGAGGCACAAGCTGAA
GTACGTGCCCCACGAGTACATCGAGCTGATCGAGATCGCCCGGAACAGCACCCAGGACCGTATCCTGGAG
ATGAAGGTGATGGAGTTCTTCATGAAGGTGTACGGCTACAGGGGCAAGCACCTGGGCGGCTCCAGGAAGC
CCGACGGCGCCATCTACACCGTGGGCTCCCCCATCGACTACGGCGTGATCGTGGACACCAAGGCCTACTC
CGGCGGCTACAACCTGCCCATCGGCCAGGCCGACGAAATGCAGAGGTACGTGGAGGAGAACCAGACCAGG
AACAAGCACATCAACCCCAACGAGTGGTGGAAGGTGTACCCCTCCAGCGTGACCGAGTTCAAGTTCCTGT
TCGTGTCCGGCCACTTCAAGGGCAACTACAAGGCCCAGCTGACCAGGCTGAACCACATCACCAACTGCAA
CGGCGCCGTGCTGTCCGTGGAGGAGCTCCTGATCGGCGGCGAGATGATCAAGGCCGGCACCCTGACCCTG
GAGGAGGTGAGGAGGAAGTTCAACAACGGCGAGATCAACTTCGCGGCCGACTGATAACTCGAGCGATCCT
CTAGACGAGCTCCTCGAGCCTGCAGATCTGTCGACGCGGCCGCGACTCTAGATCATAATCAGCCATACCA
CATTTGTAGAGGTTTTACTTGCTTTAAAAAACCTCCCACACCTCCCCCTGAACCTGAAACATAAAATGAA
TGCAATTGTTGTTGTTAACTTGTTTATTGCAGCTTATAATGGTTACAAATAAAGCAATAGCATCACAAAT
TTCACAAATAAAGCATTTTTTTCACTGCATTCTAGTTGTGGTTTGTCCAAACTCATCAATGTATCTTGAA
TTCGGCCGGCCTAGGCGCGCCAATTCGTAATCATGTCATAGCTGTTTCCTGTGTGAAATTGTTATCCGCT
CACAATTCCACACAACATACGAGCCGGAAGCATAAAGTGTAAAGCCTGGGGTGCCTAATGAGTGAGCTAA
CTCACATTAATTGCGTTGCGCTCACTGCCCGCTTTCCAGTCGGGAAACCTGTCGTGCCAGCTGCATTAAT
GAATCGGCCAACGCGCGGGGAGAGGCGGTTTGCGTATTGGGCGC
