>Addgene plasmid #52888 | pSLfa PUb TAL-KMO-R | addgene partial sequence | sequence record 86009 | MoCloF 5'-agcgaggaagcggaagagcg-3'
CCGCGCGTTGGCCGATTCATTAATGCAGCTGGCACGACAGGTTTCCCGACTGGAAAGCGGGCAGTGAGCG
CAACGCAATTAATGTGAGTTAGCTCACTCATTAGGCACCCCAGGCTTTACACTTTATGCTTCCGGCTCGT
ATGTTGTGTGGAATTGTGAGCGGATAACAATTTCACACAGGAAACAGCTATGACATGATTACGAATTGGC
GCGCCTAGGCCGGCCGAATTCAAGATACATTGATGAGTTTGGACAAACCACAACTAGAATGCAGTGAAAA
AAATGCTTTATTTGTGAAATTTGTGATGCTATTGCTTTATTTGTAACCATTATAAGCTGCAATAAACAAG
TTAACAACAACAATTGCATTCATTTTATGTTTCAGGTTCAGGGGGAGGTGTGGGAGGTTTTTTAAAGCAA
GTAAAACCTCTACAAATGTGGTATGGCTGATTATGATCTAGAGTCGCGGCCGCGTCGACAGATCTGCAGG
CTCGAGGAGCTCGTCTAGAGGATCGCTCGAGTTATCAGTCGGCCGCGAAGTTGATCTCGCCGTTGTTGAA
CTTCCTCCTCACCTCCTCCAGGGTCAGGGTGCCGGCCTTGATCATCTCGCCGCCGATCAGGAGCTCCTCC
ACGGACAGCACGGCGCCGTTGCAGTTGGTGATGTGGTTCAGCCTGGTCAGCTGGGCCTTGTAGTTGCCCT
TGAAGTGGCCGGACACGAACAGGAACTTGAACTCGGTCACGCTGGAGGGGTACACCTTCCACCACTCGTT
GGGGTTGATGTGCTTGTTCCTGGTCTGGTTCTCCTCCACGTACCTCTGCATTTCGTCGGCCTGGCCGATG
GGCAGGTTGTAGCCGCCGGAGTAGGCCTTGGTGTCCACGATCACGCCGTAGTCGA
