>Addgene plasmid #52888 | pSLfa PUb TAL-KMO-R | addgene partial sequence | sequence record 86205 | TAL_R2 5'-ggcgacgaggtggtcgttgg-3'
ACTGGGCAACAATGCTCTCCAGCGCCGGCCTGCCGCCGCCATTGCTGGCGATGGCCACCACCTGCTGAGG
GGTCAAGCCGTGGGCCTGGCACAGCACCGGCAACAGCCGCTGGACCGTCTCCAGCGCCTGCTTGCCACCA
TTATTGCTGGCGATGGCCACCACCTGCTGGGGGGTCAAGCCGTGGGCCTGGCACAGCACCGGCAACAGCC
GCTGGACCGTCTCCAGCGCCTGCTTGCCACCATTATTGCTGGCGATGGCCACCACCTGCTGGGGGGTCAA
GCCGTGGGCCTGGCACAGCACCGGCAACAGCCGCTGGACCGTCTCCAGCGCCTGCTTGCCGCCATCGTGG
CTGGCGATGGCCACCACCTGCTCCGGGGTCAAGCCGTGGGCCTGGCACAGCACCGGCAACAGCCGCTGGA
CCGTCTCCAGCGCCTGCTTGCCACCGCCATTGCTGGCGATGGCCACCACCTGCTGGGGGGTCAAGCCGTG
GGCCTGGCACAGCACCGGCAACAGCCGCTGGACCGTCTCCAGCGCCTGCTTGCCGCCATCGTGGCTGGCG
ATGGCCACCACCTGCTCCGGGGTCAAGCCGTGGGCCTGGCACAGCACCGGCAACAGCGCCTGCACCGTCT
CCAGCGCCTGCTTGCCACCAATATTGCTGGCGATGGCCACCACCTGCTCCGGGGTCAAGCCGTGGGCCTG
GCACAGCACCGGCAACAGCGCCTGCACCGTCTCCAGCGCCTGCTTGCCACCAATATTGCTGGCGATGGCC
ACCACCTGCTCCGGGGTCAAGCCGTGGGCCTGGCACAGCACCGGCAACAGCCGCTGGACCGTCTCCAGCG
CCTGCTTGCCGCCATCGTGGCTGGCGATGGCCACCACCTGCTCCGGGG
