>Addgene plasmid #52888 | pSLfa PUb TAL-KMO-R | addgene partial sequence | sequence record 86290 | TAL1_rev 5'-ccactgtttgccgacgccaa-3'
ACGCTGCGATCATGTCCTGATACTTGACAGCGACGGTCCCTAACGCTGCCGGGTGTTGGCTTAACGCAAC
GATGTGCGCGTGTGTAAACCCGTGGCCGACCAGTGCCTCGTGGTGCTGCGCCACTGTCGAACGAACCTTC
GGTTTGATCTTCTCCTGTTGCTGCTGGCTGTAGCCGAGCGTGCGTAGATCGGCGATATCGATGCTGTCCA
TGTGCTGTCTCTCGAACTTGGCAGCGGCGGTCTCCTTATCGATGACCTTACGTTTCTTTTTAGGATCGCC
CATGGTTGAAATCTCTGTTGAGCAGAAAAAGAAACGAGGAAACGCTTGAGTAATTGGTTGTGAAATGCAA
ACTCTCATTTGATATTGATTCATTGCCTTTGGCTTCGAGCACGACACGACAGGTTTTAAACTTGTTTTGC
TTTGTCTGCGTTTGCAGTCGCAGGCCAAGTGAAAAATATACACTTGAAGGTGATGACGTCACAACAACGC
CCTACTTTTAAGTGAAAAATTAACTTGTTTTCGACTTTGAACTACGTAGTTTTGAAATTGCGTATCTTCA
AGTTTTCACGATTTCCTCAAGGTTTTTCTCGATATGTGTTAATATTACCTTAATGGGTAATTACCATCAA
AATATTTATTTTAGATATGTGACGGAGCAAATACGTTATTCTTATTATTCTAGAAATTTAATTCAATTAG
TAGCGATGATTCAACGAAATATGATTATCGCTGTGAATCACAATTGGGTTTTATCAATGATGATGAAACT
GCGTTGCAAATTTTCACTAATCACTCAAAGCTCAATAGTCGCCATCTTGGAAAATAGTTTGCTCATTCAA
