>Addgene plasmid #52888 | pSLfa PUb TAL-KMO-R | addgene partial sequence | sequence record 89658 | TAL_F1 5'-ttggcgtcggcaaacagtgg-3'
AAGATTGCAAAACGTGGCGGCGTGACCGCAGTGGAGGCAGTGCATGCATGGCGCAATGCACTGACGGGTG
CCCCGCTCAACTTGACCCCCCAGCAGGTGGTGGCCATCGCCAGCAATAATGGTGGCAAGCAGGCGCTGGA
GACGGTCCAGCGGCTGTTGCCGGTGCTGTGCCAGGCCCACGGCTTGACCCCGGAGCAGGTGGTGGCCATC
GCCAGCAATATTGGTGGCAAGCAGGCGCTGGAGACGGTGCAGGCGCTGTTGCCGGTGCTGTGCCAGGCCC
ACGGCTTGACCCCCCAGCAGGTGGTGGCCATCGCCAGCAATGGCGGTGGCAAGCAGGCGCTGGAGACGGT
CCAGCGGCTGTTGCCGGTGCTGTGCCAGGCCCACGGCTTGACCCCCCAGCAGGTGGTGGCCATCGCCAGC
AATGGCGGTGGCAAGCAGGCGCTGGAGACGGTCCAGCGGCTGTTGCCGGTGCTGTGCCAGGCCCACGGCT
TGACCCCCCAGCAGGTGGTGGCCATCGCCAGCAATAATGGTGGCAAGCAGGCGCTGGAGACGGTCCAGCG
GCTGTTGCCGGTGCTGTGCCAGGCCCACGGCTTGACCCCGGAGCAGGTGGTGGCCATCGCCAGCAATATT
GGTGGCAAGCAGGCGCTGGAGACGGTGCAGGCGCTGTTGCCGGTGCTGTGCCAGGCCCACGGCTTGACCC
CGGAGCAGGTGGTGGCCATCGCCAGCAATATTGGTGGCAAGCAGGCGCTGGAGACGGTGCAGGCGCTGTT
GCCGGTGCTGTGCCAGGCCCACGGCTTGACCCCGGAGCAGGTGGTGGCCATCGCCAGCCACGATGGCGGC
AAGC
